>Addgene plasmid #178664 | A1-LCD-10R | addgene full sequence | sequence record 357173 | Addgene NGS Result
AGATCTCGATCCCGCGAAATTAATACGACTCACTATAGGGAGACCACAACGGTTTCCCTCTAGAAATAAT
TTTGTTTAACTTTAAGAAGGAGATATACATATGTCGTACTACCATCACCATCACCATCACCTCGAATCAA
CAAGTTTGTACAAAAAAGCAGGCTTCGAGAACCTGTATTTTCAGGGTAGCATGGCAAGCGCAAGCAGCAG
CCAAGGTGGTAGCAGCGGTAGCGGTAATTTTGGTGGTGGTGGCGGAGGTGGTTTTGGTGGCAATGATAAT
TTTGGCGGAGGCGGTAACTTTAGCGGTAGTGGTGGCTTTGGCGGTTCAGGCGGTGGCGGTGGTTATGGCG
GAAGCGGTGATGGTTATAATGGCTTTGGTAATGATGGTAGCAACTTTGGAGGTGGCGGTAGCTATAATGA
TTTTGGCAATTATAACAACCAGAGCAGCAATTTCGGTCCGATGAAAGGTGGCAATTTTGGAGGCAGCAGC
AGCGGTCCGTATGGCGGTGGTGGTCAGTATTTTGCCAAACCGGGTAATCAAGGTGGCTATGGTGGTAGCT
CAAGCAGTAGCAGCTATGGCTCAGGTGGTGGTTTTTAAGACCCAGCTTTCTTGTACAAAGTGGTTGATTC
GAGGCTGCTAACAAAGCCCGAAAGGAAGCTGAGTTGGCTGCTGCCACCGCTGAGCAATAACTAGCATAAC
CCCTTGGGGCCTCTAAACGGGTCTTGAGGGGTTTTTTGCTGAAAGGAGGAACTATATCCGGATATCCACA
GGACGGGTGTGGTCGCCATGATCGCGTAGTCGATAGTGGCTCCAAGTAGCGAAGCGAGCAGGACTGGGCG
GCGGCCAAAGCGGTCGGACAGTGCTCCGAGAACGGGTGCGCATAGAAATTGCATCAACGCATATAGCGCT
AGCAGCACGCCATAGTGACTGGCGATGCTGTCGGAATGGACGATATCCCGCAAGAGGCCCGGCAGTACCG
GCATAACCAAGCCTATGCCTACAGCATCCAGGGTGACGGTGCCGAGGATGACGATGAGCGCATTGTTAGA
TTTCATACACGGTGCCTGACTGCGTTAGCAATTTAACTGTGATAAACTACCGCATTAAAGCTTATCGATG
ATAAGCTGTCAAACATGAGAATTCTTGAAGACGAAAGGGCCTCGTGATACGCCTATTTTTATAGGTTAAT
GTCATGATAATAATGGTTTCTTAGACGTCAGGTGGCACTTTTCGGGGAAATGTGCGCGGAACCCCTATTT
GTTTATTTTTCTAAATACATTCAAATATGTATCCGCTCATGAGACAATAACCCTGATAAATGCTTCAATA
ATATTGAAAAAGGAAGAGTATGAGTATTCAACATTTCCGTGTCGCCCTTATTCCCTTTTTTGCGGCATTT
TGCCTTCCTGTTTTTGCTCACCCAGAAACGCTGGTGAAAGTAAAAGATGCTGAAGATCAGTTGGGTGCAC
GAGTGGGTTACATCGAACTGGATCTCAACAGCGGTAAGATCCTTGAGAGTTTTCGCCCCGAAGAACGTTT
TCCAATGATGAGCACTTTTAAAGTTCTGCTATGTGGCGCGGTATTATCCCGTGTTGACGCCGGGCAAGAG
CAACTCGGTCGCCGCATACACTATTCTCAGAATGACTTGGTTGAGTACTCACCAGTCACAGAAAAGCATC
TTACGGATGGCATGACAGTAAGAGAATTATGCAGTGCTGCCATAACCATGAGTGATAACACTGCGGCCAA
CTTACTTCTGACAACGATCGGAGGACCGAAGGAGCTAACCGCTTTTTTGCACAACATGGGGGATCATGTA
ACTCGCCTTGATCGTTGGGAACCGGAGCTGAATGAAGCCATACCAAACGACGAGCGTGACACCACGATGC
CTGCAGCAATGGCAACAACGTTGCGCAAACTATTAACTGGCGAACTACTTACTCTAGCTTCCCGGCAACA
ATTAATAGACTGGATGGAGGCGGATAAAGTTGCAGGACCACTTCTGCGCTCGGCCCTTCCGGCTGGCTGG
TTTATTGCTGATAAATCTGGAGCCGGTGAGCGTGGGTCTCGCGGTATCATTGCAGCACTGGGGCCAGATG
GTAAGCCCTCCCGTATCGTAGTTATCTACACGACGGGGAGTCAGGCAACTATGGATGAACGAAATAGACA
GATCGCTGAGATAGGTGCCTCACTGATTAAGCATTGGTAACTGTCAGACCAAGTTTACTCATATATACTT
TAGATTGATTTAAAACTTCATTTTTAATTTAAAAGGATCTAGGTGAAGATCCTTTTTGATAATCTCATGA
CCAAAATCCCTTAACGTGAGTTTTCGTTCCACTGAGCGTCAGACCCCGTAGAAAAGATCAAAGGATCTTC
TTGAGATCCTTTTTTTCTGCGCGTAATCTGCTGCTTGCAAACAAAAAAACCACCGCTACCAGCGGTGGTT
TGTTTGCCGGATCAAGAGCTACCAACTCTTTTTCCGAAGGTAACTGGCTTCAGCAGAGCGCAGATACCAA
ATACTGTCCTTCTAGTGTAGCCGTAGTTAGGCCACCACTTCAAGAACTCTGTAGCACCGCCTACATACCT
CGCTCTGCTAATCCTGTTACCAGTGGCTGCTGCCAGTGGCGATAAGTCGTGTCTTACCGGGTTGGACTCA
AGACGATAGTTACCGGATAAGGCGCAGCGGTCGGGCTGAACGGGGGGTTCGTGCACACAGCCCAGCTTGG
AGCGAACGACCTACACCGAACTGAGATACCTACAGCGTGAGCTATGAGAAAGCGCCACGCTTCCCGAAGG
GAGAAAGGCGGACAGGTATCCGGTAAGCGGCAGGGTCGGAACAGGAGAGCGCACGAGGGAGCTTCCAGGG
GGAAACGCCTGGTATCTTTATAGTCCTGTCGGGTTTCGCCACCTCTGACTTGAGCGTCGATTTTTGTGAT
GCTCGTCAGGGGGGCGGAGCCTATGGAAAAACGCCAGCAACGCGGCCTTTTTACGGTTCCTGGCCTTTTG
CTGGCCTTTTGCTCACATGTTCTTTCCTGCGTTATCCCCTGATTCTGTGGATAACCGTATTACCGCCTTT
GAGTGAGCTGATACCGCTCGCCGCAGCCGAACGACCGAGCGCAGCGAGTCAGTGAGCGAGGAAGCGGAAG
AGCGCCTGATGCGGTATTTTCTCCTTACGCATCTGTGCGGTATTTCACACCGCAATGGTGCACTCTCAGT
ACAATCTGCTCTGATGCCGCATAGTTAAGCCAGTATACACTCCGCTATCGCTACGTGACTGGGTCATGGC
TGCGCCCCGACACCCGCCAACACCCGCTGACGCGCCCTGACGGGCTTGTCTGCTCCCGGCATCCGCTTAC
AGACAAGCTGTGACCGTCTCCGGGAGCTGCATGTGTCAGAGGTTTTCACCGTCATCACCGAAACGCGCGA
GGCAGCTGCGGTAAAGCTCATCAGCGTGGTCGTGAAGCGATTCACAGATGTCTGCCTGTTCATCCGCGTC
CAGCTCGTTGAGTTTCTCCAGAAGCGTTAATGTCTGGCTTCTGATAAAGCGGGCCATGTTAAGGGCGGTT
TTTTCCTGTTTGGTCACTGATGCCTCCGTGTAAGGGGGATTTCTGTTCATGGGGGTAATGATACCGATGA
AACGAGAGAGGATGCTCACGATACGGGTTACTGATGATGAACATGCCCGGTTACTGGAACGTTGTGAGGG
TAAACAACTGGCGGTATGGATGCGGCGGGACCAGAGAAAAATCACTCAGGGTCAATGCCAGCGCTTCGTT
AATACAGATGTAGGTGTTCCACAGGGTAGCCAGCAGCATCCTGCGATGCAGATCCGGAACATAATGGTGC
AGGGCGCTGACTTCCGCGTTTCCAGACTTTACGAAACACGGAAACCGAAGACCATTCATGTTGTTGCTCA
GGTCGCAGACGTTTTGCAGCAGCAGTCGCTTCACGTTCGCTCGCGTATCGGTGATTCATTCTGCTAACCA
GTAAGGCAACCCCGCCAGCCTAGCCGGGTCCTCAACGACAGGAGCACGATCATGCGCACCCGTGGCCAGG
ACCCAACGCTGCCCGAGATGCGCCGCGTGCGGCTGCTGGAGATGGCGGACGCGATGGATATGTTCTGCCA
AGGGTTGGTTTGCGCATTCACAGTTCTCCGCAAGAATTGATTGGCTCCAATTCTTGGAGTGGTGAATCCG
TTAGCGAGGTGCCGCCGGCTTCCATTCAGGTCGAGGTGGCCCGGCTCCATGCACCGCGACGCAACGCGGG
GAGGCAGACAAGGTATAGGGCGGCGCCTACAATCCATGCCAACCCGTTCCATGTGCTCGCCGAGGCGGCA
TAAATCGCCGTGACGATCAGCGGTCCAATGATCGAAGTTAGGCTGGTAAGAGCCGCGAGCGATCCTTGAA
GCTGTCCCTGATGGTCGTCATCTACCTGCCTGGACAGCATGGCCTGCAACGCGGGCATCCCGATGCCGCC
GGAAGCGAGAAGAATCATAATGGGGAAGGCCATCCAGCCTCGCGTCGCGAACGCCAGCAAGACGTAGCCC
AGCGCGTCGGCCGCCATGCCGGCGATAATGGCCTGCTTCTCGCCGAAACGTTTGGTGGCGGGACCAGTGA
CGAAGGCTTGAGCGAGGGCGTGCAAGATTCCGAATACCGCAAGCGACAGGCCGATCATCGTCGCGCTCCA
GCGAAAGCGGTCCTCGCCGAAAATGACCCAGAGCGCTGCCGGCACCTGTCCTACGAGTTGCATGATAAAG
AAGACAGTCATAAGTGCGGCGACGATAGTCATGCCCCGCGCCCACCGGAAGGAGCTGACTGGGTTGAAGG
CTCTCAAGGGCATCGGTCGATCGACGCTCTCCCTTATGCGACTCCTGCATTAGGAAGCAGCCCAGTAGTA
GGTTGAGGCCGTTGAGCACCGCCGCCGCAAGGAATGGTGCATGCAAGGAGATGGCGCCCAACAGTCCCCC
GGCCACGGGGCCTGCCACCATACCCACGCCGAAACAAGCGCTCATGAGCCCGAAGTGGCGAGCCCGATCT
TCCCCATCGGTGATGTCGGCGATATAGGCGCCAGCAACCGCACCTGTGGCGCCGGTGATGCCGGCCACGA
TGCGTCCGGCGTAGAGGATCG
Features (pLannotate 1.2.2; 18 found; start..end, strand, type, name):
     21..39      +  promoter       T7 promoter: promoter for bacteriophage T7 RNA polymerase
     71..93      +  RBS            RBS: efficient ribosome binding site from bacteriophage T7 gene 10 (Olins and Rangwala, 1989)
    111..131     +  CDS            8xHis (fragment): 8xHis affinity tag
    140..164     +  protein_bind   attB1: mutant version of attB; recombination site for the Gateway® BP reaction BP Clonase™
    170..186     +  CDS            TEV site (fragment): tobacco etch virus (TEV) protease recognition and cleavage site
    191..553     +  CDS            HNRNPA1 (fragment): ROA1_BOVIN - Also known as HNRPA1. Experimental evidence at protein level: Swiss-Prot protein existence level 1. Involved in the packaging of pre-mRNA into hnRNP particles, transport of poly(A) mRNA from the nucleus to the cytoplasm and may modulate splice site selection. May bind to specific miRNA hairpins. Binds to the IRES and thereby inhibits the translation of the apoptosis protease activating factor APAF1. From Bos taurus (Bovine).
    600..624     -  protein_bind   attB2: mutant version of attB; recombination site for the Gateway® BP reaction BP Clonase™
    634..683     +  CDS            SET1 (fragment): solubility-enhancement tag derived from T7 phage gene 10B
    691..738     +  terminator     T7 terminator: transcription terminator for bacteriophage T7 RNA polymerase
    764..1056    -  CDS            TcR (fragment): tetracycline efflux protein; tet; confers resistance to tetracycline
   1104..1132    -  promoter       tet promoter: E. coli promoter for tetracycline efflux protein gene
   1245..1349    +  promoter       AmpR promoter: bla
   1350..2210    +  CDS            AmpR: β-lactamase; bla; confers resistance to ampicillin, carbenicillin, and related antibiotics
   2381..2969    +  rep_origin     ori: high-copy-number ColE1/pMB1/pBR322/pUC origin of replication
   3155..3294    -  misc_feature   bom: basis of mobility region from pBR322
   3396..3587    -  CDS            rop: Rop protein, which maintains plasmids at low copy number; rop
   3604..3984    +  CDS            YPB1_ECOLX: Protein predicted: Swiss-Prot protein existence level 4. From Escherichia coli.
   4226..5130    -  CDS            TcR (fragment): tetracycline efflux protein; tet; confers resistance to tetracycline
