[The description below was written by a language model from this plasmid's Addgene catalogue record and pLannotate feature annotations shown in this document.]
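Description:
A1-LCD-10R is a bacterial expression plasmid built on the Gateway destination vector pDEST17. It produces a variant of the low-complexity domain (LCD, residues 186–320) of human hnRNP A1 (HNRNPA1) from which ten arginine residues have been removed. The insert was introduced by Gateway recombination and is accordingly flanked by attB1 and attB2 sites in the 5,131-nt sequenced record. Expression is driven by a T7 promoter with the phage T7 gene 10 ribosome binding site and ends at a T7 terminator, so the construct is meant for E. coli hosts that supply T7 RNA polymerase.

The reading frame begins with the vector-encoded N-terminal His tag, catalogued as 6xHis and detected by the annotation software as a partial match to a longer His tag. It continues through attB1 and a sequence annotated as a partial TEV protease recognition site, which would allow tag removal after affinity purification, and then into the LCD coding sequence. The automated annotation matches the insert to the bovine hnRNP A1 orthologue, reflecting sequence conservation; the catalogue gives the species as human. A short match to a gene 10B-derived solubility tag lies downstream of attB2 and may simply be vector sequence preceding the terminator.

The backbone is pBR322-like, with a ColE1/pMB1-type origin, the bom region and the rop gene. This agrees with the low copy number listed, despite the generic "high-copy" label on the origin. Selection is by ampicillin through β-lactamase, and only fragments of the tetracycline resistance gene remain. According to the associated publication title, the plasmid supports work on how sequence features of disordered prion-like domains shape their phase behaviour, here by testing the contribution of arginine residues.
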