Addgene plasmid #178664: A1-LCD-10R
Purpose: Bacterial expression of N-terminally 6His tagged A1-LCD with ten Arg residues removed (LCD: low-complexity domain, aa 186-320)
Depositing lab: Tanja Mittag. Depositing organization: St. Jude Children's Research Hospital. Publication: Deciphering how naturally occurring sequence features impact the phase behaviours of disordered prion-like domains. Bremer A, Farag M, Borcherds WM, Peran I, Martin EW, Pappu RV, Mittag T. Nat Chem. 2022 Feb;14(2):196-207. doi: 10.1038/s41557-021-00840-w. Epub 2021 Dec 20. PubMed 34931046.
Backbone
  Vector backbone: pDEST17
  Vector type: Bacterial Expression
Growth in bacteria
  Bacterial resistance: Ampicillin, 100 μg/mL
  Growth temperature: 37°C
  Growth strain: DH5alpha
  Copy number: Low Copy
Gene/Insert
  Gene/Insert name: A1-LCD-10R
  Species: H. sapiens (human)
  Mutation: ten Arg residues removed
  Entrez Gene: HNRNPA1 (a.k.a. ALS19, ALS20, HNRPA1, HNRPA1L3, IBMPFD3, MPD3, UP 1, hnRNP A1, hnRNP-A1)
  Tag / fusion protein: 6xHis (N terminal on insert)
  Cloning method: Gateway Cloning
Terms and licenses: Academic/Nonprofit Terms; Industry Terms: Not Available to Industry
How to cite: A1-LCD-10R was a gift from Tanja Mittag (Addgene plasmid # 178664 ; http://n2t.net/addgene:178664 ; RRID:Addgene_178664)
