>Addgene plasmid #178664 | A1-LCD-10R | depositor partial sequence | sequence record 357170 | ORF Sequence
ATGTCGTACTACCATCACCATCACCATCACCTCGAATCAACAAGTTTGTACAAAAAAGCAGGCTTCGAGA
ACCTGTATTTTCAGGGTAGCATGGCAAGCGCAAGCAGCAGCCAAGGTGGTANCAGCGGTAGCGGTAATTT
TGGTGGTGGTGGCGGAGGTGGTTTTGGTGGCAATGATAATTTTGGCGGAGGCGGTAACTTTAGCGGTAGT
GGTGGCTTTGGCGGTTCAGGCGGTGGCGGTGGTTATGGCGGAAGCGGTGATGGTTATAATGGCTTTGGTA
ATGATGGTAGCAACTTTGGAGGTGGCGGTAGCTATAATGATTTTGGCAATTATAACAACCAGAGCAGCAA
TTTCGGTCCGATGAAAGGTGGCAATTTTGGAGGCAGCAGCAGCGGTCCGTATGGCGGTGGTGGTCAGTAT
TTTGCCANACCGGGTAATCAAGGTGGCTATGGTGGTANCTCAAGCNNTAGCAGCTATGGCTCAGGTGGTG
GTTTTTAA
